>Addgene plasmid #213769 | pLV-HKGT2_mCherry2-NLS-PEST_Puro | addgene full sequence | sequence record 421748 | Addgene NGS Result
AATGTAGTCTTATGCAATACTCTTGTAGTCTTGCAACATGGTAACGATGAGTTAGCAACATGCCTTACAA
GGAGAGAAAAAGCACCGTGCATGCCGATTGGTGGAAGTAAGGTGGTACGATCGTGCCTTATTAGGAAGGC
AACAGACGGGTCTGACATGGATTGGACGAACCACTGAATTGCCGCATTGCAGAGATATTGTATTTAAGTG
CCTAGCTCGATACATAAACGGGTCTCTCTGGTTAGACCAGATCTGAGCCTGGGAGCTCTCTGGCTAACTA
GGGAACCCACTGCTTAAGCCTCAATAAAGCTTGCCTTGAGTGCTTCAAGTAGTGTGTGCCCGTCTGTTGT
GTGACTCTGGTAACTAGAGATCCCTCAGACCCTTTTAGTCAGTGTGGAAAATCTCTAGCAGTGGCGCCCG
AACAGGGACTTGAAAGCGAAAGGGAAACCAGAGGAGCTCTCTCGACGCAGGACTCGGCTTGCTGAAGCGC
GCACGGCAAGAGGCGAGGGGCGGCGACTGGTGAGTACGCCAAAAATTTTGACTAGCGGAGGCTAGAAGGA
GAGAGATGGGTGCGAGAGCGTCAGTATTAAGCGGGGGAGAATTAGATCGCGATGGGAAAAAATTCGGTTA
AGGCCAGGGGGAAAGAAAAAATATAAATTAAAACATATAGTATGGGCAAGCAGGGAGCTAGAACGATTCG
CAGTTAATCCTGGCCTGTTAGAAACATCAGAAGGCTGTAGACAAATACTGGGACAGCTACAACCATCCCT
TCAGACAGGATCAGAAGAACTTAGATCATTATATAATACAGTAGCAACCCTCTATTGTGTGCATCAAAGG
ATAGAGATAAAAGACACCAAGGAAGCTTTAGACAAGATAGAGGAAGAGCAAAACAAAAGTAAGACCACCG
CACAGCAAGCGGCCGCTGATCTTCAGACCTGGAGGAGGAGATATGAGGGACAATTGGAGAAGTGAATTAT
ATAAATATAAAGTAGTAAAAATTGAACCATTAGGAGTAGCACCCACCAAGGCAAAGAGAAGAGTGGTGCA
GAGAGAAAAAAGAGCAGTGGGAATAGGAGCTTTGTTCCTTGGGTTCTTGGGAGCAGCAGGAAGCACTATG
GGCGCAGCGTCAATGACGCTGACGGTACAGGCCAGACAATTATTGTCTGGTATAGTGCAGCAGCAGAACA
ATTTGCTGAGGGCTATTGAGGCGCAACAGCATCTGTTGCAACTCACAGTCTGGGGCATCAAGCAGCTCCA
GGCAAGAATCCTGGCTGTGGAAAGATACCTAAAGGATCAACAGCTCCTGGGGATTTGGGGTTGCTCTGGA
AAACTCATTTGCACCACTGCTGTGCCTTGGAATGCTAGTTGGAGTAATAAATCTCTGGAACAGATTTGGA
ATCACACGACCTGGATGGAGTGGGACAGAGAAATTAACAATTACACAAGCTTAATACACTCCTTAATTGA
AGAATCGCAAAACCAGCAAGAAAAGAATGAACAAGAATTATTGGAATTAGATAAATGGGCAAGTTTGTGG
AATTGGTTTAACATAACAAATTGGCTGTGGTATATAAAATTATTCATAATGATAGTAGGAGGCTTGGTAG
GTTTAAGAATAGTTTTTGCTGTACTTTCTATAGTGAATAGAGTTAGGCAGGGATATTCACCATTATCGTT
TCAGACCCACCTCCCAACCCCGAGGGGACCCGACAGGCCCGAAGGAATAGAAGAAGAAGGTGGAGAGAGA
GACAGAGACAGATCCATTCGATTAGTGAACGGATCTCGACGGTATCGCTAGCTTTTAAAAGAAAAGGGGG
GATTGGGGGGTACAGTGCAGGGGAAAGAATAGTAGACATAATAGCAACAGACATACAAACTAAAGAATTA
CAAAAACAAATTACAAAAATTCAAAATTTTACTAGTGATTATCGGATCAACTTTGTATAGAAAAGTTGTC
TAGAACTCGCCCAGTTTGGCGCCCACCAGGCAGTGGGGAAGGGGAAGGGGAAGGGGAAGAGGGTGAGGGT
GGCAGGGTGGGGACAGGGAATGGGAAGCAGTGGTGGGGATGTGGGTGGTGGACCAGGGGCGAGGGCAGGG
GACAATGTCTGTGGTCTAGACGCGCCGTTTGCCTTTTATGGCGGACTCGTGGGCCGCGGACGTGGCCGGC
TCAGGGCCCACCCTGCCTCTGAGCCACAGGGGCCGCGGGCCGGGGGCGGGAGGGGGCGCGCTCCCCCGAG
GGACCCCCGGGCTCCCCGCTGCCCGGCTCCAAGCGCCCGCCGGGGGCGGGGAGGGGGCGGGGCCATCCGC
GTGAGGCGACCCTGTTGGTCCGGAGGGGCGGGGCGAGGAGGAGGACCCGCTTGGGCGGTTCGGCTGCCCA
CAGTAACCGCTGGGTGGACCTGGCCAGCGCTCCGAACCTTCAAGTTTGTACAAAAAAGCAGGCTGCCACC
ATGGTGAGCAAGGGCGAGGAGGACAACATGGCCATCATCAAGGAGTTCATGAGGTTCAAGGTGCACATGG
AGGGCAGCGTGAACGGCCACGAGTTCGAGATCGAGGGCGAGGGCGAGGGCAGGCCCTACGAGGGCACCCA
GACCGCCAAGCTGAAGGTGACCAAGGGCGGCCCCCTGCCCTTCGCCTGGGACATCCTGAGCCCCCAGTTC
ATGTACGGCAGCAAGGCCTACGTGAAGCACCCCGCCGACATCCCCGACTACCTGAAGCTGAGCTTCCCCG
AGGGCTTCAACTGGGAGAGGGTGATGAACTTCGAGGACGGCGGCGTGGTGACCGTGACCCAGGACAGCAG
CCTGCAGGACGGCGAGTTCATCTACAAGGTGAAGCTGAGGGGCACCAACTTCCCCAGCGACGGCCCCGTG
ATGCAGTGCAGGACCATGGGCTGGGAGGCCAGCACCGAGAGGATGTACCCCGAGGACGGCGCCCTGAAGG
GCGAGATCAAGCAGAGGCTGAAGCTGAAGGACGGCGGCCACTACGACGCCGAGGTGAAGACCACCTACAA
GGCCAAGAAGCCCGTGCAGCTGCCCGGCGCCTACAACGTGGACATCAAGCTGGACATCCTGAGCCACAAC
GAGGACTACACCATCGTGGAGCAGTACGAGAGGGCCGAGGGCAGGCACAGCACCGGCGGCATGGACGAGC
TGTACAAGCTCAGATCTCGAGCTGATCCAAAAAAGAAGAGAAAGGTAGATCCAAAAAAGAAGAGAAAGGT
AGATCCAAAAAAGAAGAGAAAGGTAGGATCCACCGGATCTAGCCATGGCTTCCCGCCGGAGGTGGAGGAG
CAGGATGATGGCACGCTGCCCATGTCTTGTGCCCAGGAGAGCGGGATGGACCGTCACCCTGCAGCCTGTG
CTTCTGCTAGGATCAATGTGTAGACCCAGCTTTCTTGTACAAAGTGGTGATAATCGAATTCCGATAATCA
ACCTCTGGATTACAAAATTTGTGAAAGATTGACTGGTATTCTTAACTATGTTGCTCCTTTTACGCTATGT
GGATACGCTGCTTTAATGCCTTTGTATCATGCTATTGCTTCCCGTATGGCTTTCATTTTCTCCTCCTTGT
ATAAATCCTGGTTGCTGTCTCTTTATGAGGAGTTGTGGCCCGTTGTCAGGCAACGTGGCGTGGTGTGCAC
TGTGTTTGCTGACGCAACCCCCACTGGTTGGGGCATTGCCACCACCTGTCAGCTCCTTTCCGGGACTTTC
GCTTTCCCCCTCCCTATTGCCACGGCGGAACTCATCGCCGCCTGCCTTGCCCGCTGCTGGACAGGGGCTC
GGCTGTTGGGCACTGACAATTCCGTGGTGTTGTCGGGGAAGCTGACGTCCTTTCCATGGCTGCTCGCCTG
TGTTGCCACCTGGATTCTGCGCGGGACGTCCTTCTGCTACGTCCCTTCGGCCCTCAATCCAGCGGACCTT
CCTTCCCGCGGCCTGCTGCCGGCTCTGCGGCCTCTTCCGCGTCTTCGCCTTCGCCCTCAGACGAGTCGGA
TCTCCCTTTGGGCCGCCTCCCCGCATCGGGAATTCCCGCGGTTCGAATTCTACCGGGTAGGGGAGGCGCT
TTTCCCAAGGCAGTCTGGAGCATGCGCTTTAGCAGCCCCGCTGGGCACTTGGCGCTACACAAGTGGCCTC
TGGCCTCGCACACATTCCACATCCACCGGTAGGCGCCAACCGGCTCCGTTCTTTGGTGGCCCCTTCGCGC
CACCTTCTACTCCTCCCCTAGTCAGGAAGTTCCCCCCCGCCCCGCAGCTCGCGTCGTGCAGGACGTGACA
AATGGAAGTAGCACGTCTCACTAGTCTCGTGCAGATGGACAGCACCGCTGAGCAATGGAAGCGGGTAGGC
CTTTGGGGCAGCGGCCAATAGCAGCTTTGCTCCTTCGCTTTCTGGGCTCAGAGGCTGGGAAGGGGTGGGT
CCGGGGGCGGGCTCAGGGGCGGGCTCAGGGGCGGGGCGGGCGCCCGAAGGTCCTCCGGAGGCCCGGCATT
CTGCACGCTTCAAAAGCGCACGTCTGCCGCGCTGTTCTCCTCTTCCTCATCTCCGGGCCTTTCGACCTCA
CGTGGCCACCATGACCGAGTACAAGCCCACGGTGCGCCTCGCCACCCGCGACGACGTCCCCAGGGCCGTA
CGCACCCTCGCCGCCGCGTTCGCCGACTACCCCGCCACGCGCCACACCGTCGATCCGGACCGCCACATCG
AGCGGGTCACCGAGCTGCAAGAACTCTTCCTCACGCGCGTCGGGCTCGACATCGGCAAGGTGTGGGTCGC
GGACGACGGCGCCGCGGTGGCGGTCTGGACCACGCCGGAGAGCGTCGAAGCGGGGGCGGTGTTCGCCGAG
ATCGGCCCGCGCATGGCCGAGTTGAGCGGTTCCCGGCTGGCCGCGCAGCAACAGATGGAAGGCCTCCTGG
CGCCGCACCGGCCCAAGGAGCCCGCGTGGTTCCTGGCCACCGTCGGCGTCTCGCCCGACCACCAGGGCAA
GGGTCTGGGCAGCGCCGTCGTGCTCCCCGGAGTGGAGGCGGCCGAGCGCGCCGGGGTGCCCGCCTTCCTG
GAGACCTCCGCGCCCCGCAACCTCCCCTTCTACGAGCGGCTCGGCTTCACCGTCACCGCCGACGTCGAGG
TGCCCGAAGGACCGCGCACCTGGTGCATGACCCGCAAGCCCGGTGCCTGAGGTACCTTTAAGACCAATGA
CTTACAAGGCAGCTGTAGATCTTAGCCACTTTTTAAAAGAAAAGGGGGGACTGGAAGGGCTAATTCACTC
CCAACGAAGACAAGATCTGCTTTTTGCTTGTACTGGGTCTCTCTGGTTAGACCAGATCTGAGCCTGGGAG
CTCTCTGGCTAACTAGGGAACCCACTGCTTAAGCCTCAATAAAGCTTGCCTTGAGTGCTTCAAGTAGTGT
GTGCCCGTCTGTTGTGTGACTCTGGTAACTAGAGATCCCTCAGACCCTTTTAGTCAGTGTGGAAAATCTC
TAGCAGTAGTAGTTCATGTCATCTTATTATTCAGTATTTATAACTTGCAAAGAAATGAATATCAGAGAGT
GAGAGGAACTTGTTTATTGCAGCTTATAATGGTTACAAATAAAGCAATAGCATCACAAATTTCACAAATA
AAGCATTTTTTTCACTGCATTCTAGTTGTGGTTTGTCCAAACTCATCAATGTATCTTATCATGTCTGGCT
CTAGCTATCCCGCCCCTAACTCCGCCCATCCCGCCCCTAACTCCGCCCAGTTCCGCCCATTCTCCGCCCC
ATGGCTGACTAATTTTTTTTATTTATGCAGAGGCCGAGGCCGCCTCGGCCTCTGAGCTATTCCAGAAGTA
GTGAGGAGGCTTTTTTGGAGGCCTAGGGACGTACCCAATTCGCCCTATAGTGAGTCGTATTACGCGCGCT
CACTGGCCGTCGTTTTACAACGTCGTGACTGGGAAAACCCTGGCGTTACCCAACTTAATCGCCTTGCAGC
ACATCCCCCTTTCGCCAGCTGGCGTAATAGCGAAGAGGCCCGCACCGATCGCCCTTCCCAACAGTTGCGC
AGCCTGAATGGCGAATGGG
[124 nt withheld, positions 6040-6163]
C
[91 nt withheld, positions 6165-6255]
A
[49 nt withheld, positions 6257-6305]
CCTTTGACGTTGGAGTCCACGTTCTTT
[37 nt withheld, positions 6333-6369]
ACCCTATCTCGGTCTATTCTTTTGATTTATAAGGGATTTTGCCGATTTCGGCCTATTGGTTAAAAAATGA
GCTGATTTAACAAAAATTTAACGCGAATTTTAACAAAATATTAACGCTTACAATTTAGGTGGCACTTTTC
GGGGAAATGTGCGCGGAACCCCTATTTGTTTATTTTTCTAAATACATTCAAATATGTATCCGCTCATGAG
ACAATAACCCTGATAAATGCTTCAATAATATTGAAAAAGGAAGAGTATGAGTATTCAACATTTCCGTGTC
GCCCTTATTCCCTTTTTTGCGGCATTTTGCCTTCCTGTTTTTGCTCACCCAGAAACGCTGGTGAAAGTAA
AAGATGCTGAAGATCAGTTGGGTGCACGAGTGGGTTACATCGAACTGGATCTCAACAGCGGTAAGATCCT
TGAGAGTTTTCGCCCCGAAGAACGTTTTCCAATGATGAGCACTTTTAAAGTTCTGCTATGTGGCGCGGTA
TTATCCCGTATTGACGCCGGGCAAGAGCAACTCGGTCGCCGCATACACTATTCTCAGAATGACTTGGTTG
AGTACTCACCAGTCACAGAAAAGCATCTTACGGATGGCATGACAGTAAGAGAATTATGCAGTGCTGCCAT
AACCATGAGTGATAACACTGCGGCCAACTTACTTCTGACAACGATCGGAGGACCGAAGGAGCTAACCGCT
TTTTTGCACAACATGGGGGATCATGTAACTCGCCTTGATCGTTGGGAACCGGAGCTGAATGAAGCCATAC
CAAACGACGAGCGTGACACCACGATGCCTGTAGCAATGGCAACAACGTTGCGCAAACTATTAACTGGCGA
ACTACTTACTCTAGCTTCCCGGCAACAATTAATAGACTGGATGGAGGCGGATAAAGTTGCAGGACCACTT
CTGCGCTCGGCCCTTCCGGCTGGCTGGTTTATTGCTGATAAATCTGGAGCCGGTGAGCGTGGGTCTCGCG
GTATCATTGCAGCACTGGGGCCAGATGGTAAGCCCTCCCGTATCGTAGTTATCTACACGACGGGGAGTCA
GGCAACTATGGATGAACGAAATAGACAGATCGCTGAGATAGGTGCCTCACTGATTAAGCATTGGTAACTG
TCAGACCAAGTTTACTCATATATACTTTAGATTGATTTAAAACTTCATTTTTAATTTAAAAGGATCTAGG
TGAAGATCCTTTTTGATAATCTCATGACCAAAATCCCTTAACGTGAGTTTTCGTTCCACTGAGCGTCAGA
CCCCGTAGAAAAGATCAAAGGATCTTCTTGAGATCCTTTTTTTCTGCGCGTAATCTGCTGCTTGCAAACA
AAAAAACCACCGCTACCAGCGGTGGTTTGTTTGCCGGATCAAGAGCTACCAACTCTTTTTCCGAAGGTAA
CTGGCTTCAGCAGAGCGCAGATACCAAATACTGTTCTTCTAGTGTAGCCGTAGTTAGGCCACCACTTCAA
GAACTCTGTAGCACCGCCTACATACCTCGCTCTGCTAATCCTGTTACCAGTGGCTGCTGCCAGTGGCGAT
AAGTCGTGTCTTACCGGGTTGGACTCAAGACGATAGTTACCGGATAAGGCGCAGCGGTCGGGCTGAACGG
GGGGTTCGTGCACACAGCCCAGCTTGGAGCGAACGACCTACACCGAACTGAGATACCTACAGCGTGAGCT
ATGAGAAAGCGCCACGCTTCCCGAAGAGAGAAAGGCGGACAGGTATCCGGTAAGCGGCAGGGTCGGAACA
GGAGAGCGCACGAGGGAGCTTCCAGGGGGAAACGCCTGGTATCTTTATAGTCCTGTCGGGTTTCGCCACC
TCTGACTTGAGCGTCGATTTTTGTGATGCTCGTCAGGGGGGCGGAGCCTATGGAAAAACGCCAGCAACGC
GGCCTTTTTACGGTTCCTGGCCTTTTGCTGGCCTTTTGCTCACATGTTCTTTCCTGCGTTATCCCCTGAT
TCTGTGGATAACCGTATTACCGCCTTTGAGTGAGCTGATACCGCTCGCCGCAGCCGAACGACCGAGCGCA
GCGAGTCAGTGAGCGAGGAAGCGGAAGAGCGCCCAATACGCAAACCGCCTCTCCCCGCGCGTTGGCCGAT
TCATTAATGCAGCTGGCACGACAGGTTTCCCGACTGGAAAGCGGGCAGTGAGCGCAACGCAATTAATGTG
AGTTAGCTCACTCATTAGGCACCCCAGGCTTTACACTTTATGCTTCCGGCTCGTATGTTGTGTGGAATTG
TGAGCGGATAACAATTTCACACAGGAAACAGCTATGACCATGATTACGCCAAGCGCGCAATTAACCCTCA
CTAAAGGGAACAAAAGCTGGAGCTGCAAGCTT
Features (pLannotate 1.2.2; 34 found; start..end, strand, type, name):
      3..229     +  promoter       RSV promoter: Rous sarcoma virus enhancer/promoter
    230..410     +  LTR            5' LTR (truncated): truncated 5' long terminal repeat (LTR) from HIV-1
    457..582     +  misc_feature   HIV-1 Ψ: packaging signal of human immunodeficiency virus type 1
    566..929     +  CDS            HIV-1 gag (fragment): gag protein from human immunodeficiency virus 1; gag
   1075..1308    +  misc_feature   RRE: The Rev response element (RRE) of HIV-1 allows for Rev-dependent mRNA export from the nucleus to the cytoplasm.
   1685..1785    +  CDS            Rev (fragment): human immunodeficiency virus 1 (HIV-1) Rev protein; rev; enhances nuclear export of unspliced and incompletely spliced viral mRNAs
   1803..1920    +  misc_feature   cPPT/CTS: central polypurine tract and central termination sequence of HIV-1
   1938..1958    +  protein_bind   attB4: mutant version of attB; core recombination site for the Gateway® BP reaction BP Clonase™
   2272..2418    +  CDS            NFKBIE (fragment): IKBE_HUMAN - Also known as IKBE. Experimental evidence at protein level: Swiss-Prot protein existence level 1. Inhibits NF-kappa-B by complexing with and trapping it in the cytoplasm. Inhibits DNA-binding of NF-kappa-B p50-p65 and p50-c-Rel complexes. From Homo sapiens (Human).
   2421..2441    +  protein_bind   attB1: mutant version of attB; core recombination site for the Gateway® BP reaction BP Clonase™
   2451..3158    +  CDS            mCherry2: mCherry2 is a basic (constitutively fluorescent) red fluorescent protein published in 2017, derived from Discosoma sp.. It has very low acid sensitivity.
   3177..3197    +  CDS            SV40 NLS: nuclear localization signal of SV40 (simian virus 40) large T antigen
   3201..3221    +  CDS            SV40 NLS: nuclear localization signal of SV40 (simian virus 40) large T antigen
   3225..3245    +  CDS            SV40 NLS: nuclear localization signal of SV40 (simian virus 40) large T antigen
   3260..3383    +  CDS            d2EYFP (fragment): EYFP destabilized by residues 422-461 of mouse ornithine decarboxylase, giving an in vivo half-life of ~2 hours mammalian codon-optimized
   3384..3408    -  protein_bind   attB2: mutant version of attB; recombination site for the Gateway® BP reaction BP Clonase™
   3426..4014    +  misc_feature   WPRE: woodchuck hepatitis virus posttranscriptional regulatory element
   4045..4544    +  promoter       PGK promoter: mouse phosphoglycerate kinase 1 promoter
   4561..5160    +  CDS            PuroR: puromycin N-acetyltransferase; pac from Streptomyces alboniger; confers resistance to puromycin
   5150..5230    +  CDS            nef (fragment): NEF_HV1Z2 - Experimental evidence at protein level: Swiss-Prot protein existence level 1. Extracellular Nef protein targets CD4(+) T-lymphocytes for apoptosis by interacting with CXCR4 surface receptors. From Human immunodeficiency virus type 1 group M subtype D (isolate Z2/CDC-Z34) (HIV-1).
   5232..5465    +  LTR            3' LTR (ΔU3): self-inactivating 3' long terminal repeat (LTR) from HIV-1
   5537..5658    +  polyA_signal   SV40 poly(A) signal: SV40 polyadenylation signal
   5698..5833    +  rep_origin     SV40 ori: SV40 origin of replication
   5854..5872    -  promoter       T7 promoter: promoter for bacteriophage T7 RNA polymerase
   5880..6035    +  CDS            lacZα (fragment): LacZα fragment of β-galactosidase; lacZ fragment
   6040..6468    +  rep_origin     f1 ori (sequence partly withheld): f1 bacteriophage origin of replication; arrow indicates direction of (+) strand synthesis
   6521..6625    +  promoter       AmpR promoter: bla
   6626..7486    +  CDS            AmpR: β-lactamase; bla; confers resistance to ampicillin, carbenicillin, and related antibiotics
   7657..8245    +  rep_origin     ori: high-copy-number ColE1/pMB1/pBR322/pUC origin of replication
   8428..8520    +  CDS            lacI (fragment): lac repressor; lacI; The lac repressor binds to the lac operator to inhibit transcription in E. coli. This inhibition can be relieved by adding lactose or isopropyl-β-D-thiogalactopyranoside (IPTG).
   8533..8554    +  protein_bind   CAP binding site: CAP binding activates transcription in the presence of cAMP. E. coli catabolite activator protein
   8569..8599    +  promoter       lac promoter: promoter for the E. coli lac operon
   8607..8623    +  protein_bind   lac operator: The lac repressor binds to the lac operator to inhibit transcription in E. coli. This inhibition can be relieved by adding lactose or isopropyl-β-D-thiogalactopyranoside (IPTG). lac repressor encoded by lacI
   8668..8686    +  promoter       T3 promoter: promoter for bacteriophage T3 RNA polymerase
