[The description below was written by a language model from this plasmid's Addgene catalogue record and pLannotate feature annotations shown in this document.]
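Description:
pLV-HKGT2_mCherry2-NLS-PEST_Puro is a third-generation, self-inactivating HIV-1-based lentiviral reporter vector built on a commercial Gateway-assembled lentiviral expression backbone. In bacteria it is maintained through a high-copy ColE1/pUC-type origin with ampicillin resistance; an f1 origin, an SV40 origin and lac/T7/T3 remnants are also present in the plasmid backbone. The viral genome is transcribed from an RSV promoter fused to a truncated 5' LTR and carries the Ψ packaging signal with a gag fragment, the RRE for Rev-dependent export, the cPPT/CTS, and a ΔU3 3' LTR followed by an SV40 polyadenylation signal, so packaging requires helper functions supplied in trans.

The payload sits between Gateway attB sites. The region flanked by attB4 and attB1 corresponds in position and approximate length to the 462 bp HKGT2 insert, a synthetic cis-regulatory element that, according to the record, was designed from a shortlist of housekeeping-like signature and transcription factor genes drawn from the Tabula Sapiens and Tabula Muris atlases. The automated annotation labels part of this region as an NFKBIE fragment, which most likely reflects sequence similarity to a human genomic segment rather than a coding function. Downstream, between attB1 and attB2, lies mCherry2 fused to three SV40 nuclear localization signals and a destabilizing mouse ornithine decarboxylase PEST domain (annotated as a d2EYFP fragment), giving a nuclear, short-lived red signal that tracks current regulatory activity. A WPRE enhances transcript expression, and a separate mouse PGK promoter drives puromycin resistance for selecting transduced cells. The construct serves as a fluorescent reporter within a system for genetic tracing of cell identities and states. A role as a housekeeping-like reference reporter is plausible but not stated in the record.
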