Addgene plasmid #213769: pLV-HKGT2_mCherry2-NLS-PEST_Puro
Purpose: Fluorescent reporter designed on shortlist of Housekeeping-like signature and transcription factor genes from Tabula Sapiens and Tabula Muris databases.
Depositing lab: Gaetano Gargiulo. Depositing organization: Max-Delbrueck-Centrum fuer Molekulare Medizin (MDC). Publication: Logical design of synthetic cis-regulatory DNA for genetic tracing of cell identities and state changes. Company C, Schmitt MJ, Dramaretska Y, Serresi M, Kertalli S, Jiang B, Yin JA, Aguzzi A, Barozzi I, Gargiulo G. Nat Commun. 2024 Feb 5;15(1):897. doi: 10.1038/s41467-024-45069-6. PubMed 38316783.
Backbone
  Vector backbone: Lentiviral Gene Expression Vector
  Backbone manufacturer: VectorBuilder Inc.
  Backbone size w/o insert (bp): 8249
  Vector type: Lentiviral, Synthetic Biology
  Selectable markers: Puromycin
Growth in bacteria
  Bacterial resistance: Ampicillin, 100 μg/mL
  Growth temperature: 37°C
  Growth strain: NEB Stable
  Copy number: High Copy
Gene/Insert
  Gene/Insert name: HKGT2_mCherry2-NLS-PEST
  Species: H. sapiens (human)
  Insert size (bp): 462
  Cloning method: Unknown
Terms and licenses: Academic/Nonprofit Terms; Industry Terms: Not Available to Industry
How to cite: pLV-HKGT2_mCherry2-NLS-PEST_Puro was a gift from Gaetano Gargiulo (Addgene plasmid # 213769 ; http://n2t.net/addgene:213769 ; RRID:Addgene_213769)
