>Addgene plasmid #213769 | pLV-HKGT2_mCherry2-NLS-PEST_Puro | depositor partial sequence | sequence record 416886 | HKGT2
TCTAGAACTCGCCCAGTTTGGCGCCCACCAGGCAGTGGGGAAGGGGAAGGGGAAGGGGAAGAGGGTGAGG
GTGGCAGGGTGGGGACAGGGAATGGGAAGCAGTGGTGGGGATGTGGGTGGTGGACCAGGGGCGAGGGCAG
GGGACAATGTCTGTGGTCTAGACGCGCCGTTTGCCTTTTATGGCGGACTCGTGGGCCGCGGACGTGGCCG
GCTCAGGGCCCACCCTGCCTCTGAGCCACAGGGGCCGCGGGCCGGGGGCGGGAGGGGGCGCGCTCCCCCG
AGGGACCCCCGGGCTCCCCGCTGCCCGGCTCCAAGCGCCCGCCGGGGGCGGGGAGGGGGCGGGGCCATCC
GCGTGAGGCGACCCTGTTGGTCCGGAGGGGCGGGGCGAGGAGGAGGACCCGCTTGGGCGGTTCGGCTGCC
CACAGTAACCGCTGGGTGGACCTGGCCAGCGCTCCGAACCTT
